Addgene plasmid #111307: pRS303 prp8-101
Purpose: prp8-101
Depositing lab: Christine Guthrie. Depositing organization: University of California, San Francisco (UCSF). Publication: Mutagenesis of the yeast gene PRP8 reveals domains governing the specificity and fidelity of 3' splice site selection. Umen JG, Guthrie C. Genetics. 1996 Jun;143(2):723-39. PubMed 8725222.
Backbone
  Vector backbone: pRS303
  Vector type: Yeast Expression
  Selectable markers: HIS3
Growth in bacteria
  Bacterial resistance: Ampicillin, 100 μg/mL
  Growth temperature: 37°C
  Growth strain: DH5alpha
  Copy number: Low Copy
Gene/Insert
  Gene/Insert name: PRP8 (alt names: SLT21; RNA8)
  Species: S. cerevisiae (budding yeast)
  Mutation: prp8-101 (E1960K)
  Entrez Gene: PRP8 (a.k.a. YHR165C, DBF3, DNA39, RNA8, SLT21, USA2)
Terms and licenses: Academic/Nonprofit Terms; Industry Terms: Not Available to Industry
How to cite: pRS303 prp8-101 was a gift from Christine Guthrie (Addgene plasmid # 111307 ; http://n2t.net/addgene:111307 ; RRID:Addgene_111307)
