[The description below was written by a language model from this plasmid's Addgene catalogue record and pLannotate feature annotations shown in this document.]
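Description:
pRS303 prp8-101 is a yeast vector built on pRS303, a pBluescript-derived shuttle plasmid of the integrating pRS series. The annotated 10.6 kb sequence shows no yeast replication origin or centromere, consistent with a plasmid that must integrate into the genome to be stably maintained in Saccharomyces cerevisiae. Selection in yeast relies on the HIS3 auxotrophic marker, which is present with its own promoter and restores histidine prototrophy in his3 strains. In E. coli the plasmid is propagated through a ColE1/pUC-type origin and selected with ampicillin via the β-lactamase gene. An f1 origin allows single-stranded DNA production. The catalogue lists it as low copy, although the annotated origin is of the high-copy type. Several short annotations (lacI, RSF ori, TcR, rop and bom fragments) appear to be backbone or cloning remnants rather than functional elements.

The insert is the S. cerevisiae PRP8 gene carrying the prp8-101 allele, an E1960K substitution. It sits in the pBluescript-type polylinker between the T3 and T7 phage promoters, interrupting lacZα. The feature table marks about 5.5 kb of PRP8 coding sequence and labels it a fragment, so the record does not establish whether the complete open reading frame is present. No yeast promoter for the insert is annotated, and the record does not state what drives its expression. Prp8 is a large U5 snRNP protein that acts as a scaffold positioning the spliceosomal snRNAs and contacting the 5' splice site, 3' splice site and branch region. The associated work concerned PRP8 mutations affecting the specificity and fidelity of 3' splice site selection, so this plasmid is suited to introducing the prp8-101 allele into yeast for genetic studies of pre-mRNA splicing.
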