Features (pLannotate 1.2.2; 22 found; start..end, strand, type, name):
      1..71      +  rep_origin     RSF ori (fragment): Plasmids containing the RSF 1030 origin of replication can be propagated in E. coli cells that contain additional plasmids with compatible origins.
     73..165     +  CDS            lacI (fragment): lac repressor; lacI; The lac repressor binds to the lac operator to inhibit transcription in E. coli. This inhibition can be relieved by adding lactose or isopropyl-β-D-thiogalactopyranoside (IPTG).
    178..199     +  protein_bind   CAP binding site: CAP binding activates transcription in the presence of cAMP. E. coli catabolite activator protein
    214..244     +  promoter       lac promoter: promoter for the E. coli lac operon
    252..268     +  protein_bind   lac operator: The lac repressor binds to the lac operator to inhibit transcription in E. coli. This inhibition can be relieved by adding lactose or isopropyl-β-D-thiogalactopyranoside (IPTG). lac repressor encoded by lacI
    313..331     +  promoter       T3 promoter: promoter for bacteriophage T3 RNA polymerase
    343..369     -  misc_feature   MCS (fragment): pBluescript multiple cloning site
    366..5888    +  CDS            PRP8 (fragment) (sequence partly withheld): PRP8_YEAST - Also known as DBF3, DNA39, RNA8, SLT21, USA2. Experimental evidence at protein level: Swiss-Prot protein existence level 1. Functions as a scaffold that mediates the ordered assembly of spliceosomal proteins and snRNAs. Required for association of BRR2 with the spliceosomal U5 snRNP, and the subsequent assembly of the U4/U6-U5 tri-snRNP complex. Functions as scaffold that positions spliceosomal U2, U5 and U6 snRNAs at splice sites on pre-mRNA substrates, so that splicing can occur. Interacts with both the 5' and the 3' splice site, as well as the branch region. Has a role in branc
   6410..6559    -  CDS            TcR (fragment): tetracycline efflux protein; tet; confers resistance to tetracycline
   6556..6584    -  misc_feature   MCS (fragment): pBluescript multiple cloning site
   6593..6611    -  promoter       T7 promoter: promoter for bacteriophage T7 RNA polymerase
   6614..6771    +  CDS            lacZα (fragment): LacZα fragment of β-galactosidase; lacZ fragment
   6775..7203    +  rep_origin     f1 ori (sequence partly withheld): f1 bacteriophage origin of replication; arrow indicates direction of (+) strand synthesis
   7231..7282    -  misc_feature   bom (fragment): basis of mobility region from pBR322
   7490..8152    -  CDS            HIS3: imidazoleglycerol-phosphate dehydratase, required for histidine biosynthesis; S. cerevisiae HIS3; yeast auxotrophic marker
   8153..8340    -  promoter       HIS3 promoter: S. cerevisiae HIS3
   8390..8470    +  CDS            MRM1 (fragment): MRM1_YEAST - Also known as PET56 From Saccharomyces cerevisiae (strain ATCC 204508 / S288c) (Baker's yeast).
   8471..8520    -  misc_feature   bom (fragment): basis of mobility region from pBR322
   8622..8657    -  CDS            rop (fragment): Rop protein, which maintains plasmids at low copy number; rop
   8752..8856    +  promoter       AmpR promoter: bla
   8857..9717    +  CDS            AmpR: β-lactamase; bla; confers resistance to ampicillin, carbenicillin, and related antibiotics
   9888..10476   +  rep_origin     ori: high-copy-number ColE1/pMB1/pBR322/pUC origin of replication
>Addgene plasmid #111307 | pRS303 prp8-101 | addgene full sequence | sequence record 217242 | Addgene NGS Result
TGAGTGAGCTGATACCGCTCGCCGCAGCCGAACGACCGAGCGCAGCGAGTCAGTGAGCGAGGAAGCGGAA
GAGCGCCCAATACGCAAACCGCCTCTCCCCGCGCGTTGGCCGATTCATTAATGCAGCTGGCACGACAGGT
TTCCCGACTGGAAAGCGGGCAGTGAGCGCAACGCAATTAATGTGAGTTAGCTCACTCATTAGGCACCCCA
GGCTTTACACTTTATGCTTCCGGCTCGTATGTTGTGTGGAATTGTGAGCGGATAACAATTTCACACAGGA
AACAGCTATGACCATGATTACGCCAAGCTCGAAATTAACCCTCACTAAAGGGAACAAAAGCTGGTACCGG
GCCCCCCCTCGAGGTCGACAAGGACACAATATGTTAAATTTATTAATCCACAGAAAGGGCCTAACTTATT
TACATCTCGACTACAATTTCAATTTAAAACCAACTAAAACCTTAACCACAAAAGAACGTAAAAAGTCAAG
ACTTGGAAACTCATTTCATTTGATGCGTGAATTGCTAAAAATGATGAAACTGATTGTAGATACACATGTG
CAGTTTAGGTTAGGAAATGTAGATGCCTTCCAGTTAGCAGATGGTATACATTATATTTTGAACCACATAG
GACAATTGACCGGTATTTATCGTTATAAATATAAAGTAATGCATCAAATCCGCGCATGTAAAGATCTGAA
ACATATCATATATTATAAGTTTAATAAAAATTTGGGAAAAGGACCTGGTTGTGGATTTTGGCAACCTGCG
TGGAGAGTGTGGCTAAATTTCTTAAGAGGCACTATACCACTACTCGAAAGATATATTGGAAACCTTATCA
CACGTCAATTTGAAGGCCGTTCTAATGAAATTGTCAAAACTACAACTAAACAAAGACTTGACGCCTACTA
CGATCTTGAGTTACGAAACTCGGTCATGGATGACATTTTAGAAATGATGCCTGAGAGTATTCGACAGAAA
AAGGCAAGAACTATACTGCAACATTTAAGTGAGGCTTGGAGATGTTGGAAGGCTAATATTCCATGGGATG
TTCCTGGTATGCCAGCCCCAATCAAAAAAATAATTGAACGGTATATAAAATCCAAAGCTGATGCCTGGGT
ATCTGCAGCTCATTACAATCGAGAACGTATAAAGCGTGGAGCTCACGTCGAAAAGACTATGGTTAAAAAA
AATCTGGGGCGTTTAACGAGACTTTGGATCAAAAATGAGCAGGAACGTCAAAGGCAAATACAGAAAAACG
GTCCCGAAATTACTCCCGAAGAGGCTACGACCATATTTTCTGTTATGGTTGAGTGGCTTGAATCAAGGAG
CTTTTCACCAATACCATTTCCACCTTTAACTTACAAAAATGATACTAAGATATTAGTTCTTGCCCTCGAA
GACCTAAAAGATGTCTACGCATCAAAAGTACGTTTAAATGCATCTGAAAGGGAAGAACTTGCGTTGATAG
AGGAGGCTTATGATAATCCTCACGATACTTTGAACAGAATCAAAAAGTACTTGTTGACCCAGCGAGTTTT
TAAGCCTGTTGATATAACCATGATGGAAAACTATCAAAACATTTCCCCTGTTTATTCAGTTGATCCCTTG
GAAAAGATTACCGATGCATATCTTGATCAGTATTTATGGTACGAAGCTGACCAACGAAAGCTTTTCCCAA
ACTGGATTAAACCAAGTGATTCAGAGATACCACCTCTTCTGGTATACAAGTGGACTCAGGGTATAAACAA
CCTATCTGAAATTTGGGATGTATCCAGAGGCCAATCTGCAGTTTTGCTTGAGACTACTTTGGGTGAAATG
GCCGAAAAAATTGACTTTACTTTACTTAATAGATTACTTCGCCTGATTGTAGATCCTAATATTGCTGACT
ATATCACTGCAAAAAATAATGTTGTTATCAACTTTAAAGATATGAGTCACGTCAACAAATATGGCTTAAT
ACGCGGGTTGAAGTTCGCTTCTTTCATATTCCAATATTACGGACTAGTTATAGATCTTTTACTATTGGGT
CAGGAAAGGGCTACAGATTTGGCTGGTCCAGCTAACAATCCAAATGAATTTATGCAATTCAAGAGCAAAG
AAGTAGAAAAGGCACATCCGATCAGACTTTACACCAGATATTTAGATCGTATATATATGCTTTTTCACTT
TGAAGAAGATGAGGGAGAGGAATTGACTGATGAATACTTGGCAGAGAATCCAGATCCAAACTTTGAAAAC
AGCATCGGATACAATAATAGAAAATGCTGGCCCAAAGATTCGCGCATGAGGCTAATACGTCAGGACGTTA
ACCTAGGGCGAGCAGTGTTTTGGGAAATTCAAAGTAGGGTGCCAACTTCGTTAACGTCAATTAAATGGGA
AAATGCTTTTGTTTCCGTATACAGTAAAAACAATCCGAACTTACTCTTCTCTATGTGTGGTTTTGAAGTC
AGAATATTACCAAGACAAAGAATGGAAGAGGTGGTTTCTAACGATGAAGGTGTTTGGGATTTAGTTGACG
AAAGAACCAAGCAAAGAACTGCAAAAGCATATTTAAAGGTATCTGAAGAAGAAATCAAAAAATTTGACAG
CAGAATAAGAGGCATATTGATGGCCTCCGGTTCAACCACTTTTACTAAAGTGGCCGCTAAATGGAACACT
TCACTGATATCCCTTTTCACATACTTTAGAGAAGCCATTGTTGCCACGGAGCCGTTATTAGATATCCTGG
TGAAAGGAGAAACAAGAATTCAAAACCGTGTCAAACTTGGTTTAAATTCGAAAATGCCAACAAGATTTCC
ACCTGCTGTTTTTTATACACCAAAAGAACTTGGTGGGTTGGGTATGATTAGTGCTTCTCATATTTTAATT
CCTGCATCTGACTTAAGTTGGTCAAAACAGACCGATACTGGAATTACGCATTTTCGTGCTGGTATGACGC
ACGAGGATGAAAAATTAATCCCAACTATCTTCCGTTACATCACTACTTGGGAAAATGAATTTTTAGACTC
TCAAAGGGTGTGGGCCGAGTATGCAACGAAAAGGCAGGAAGCTATTCAGCAGAATAGGAGGTTAGCTTTT
GAAGAACTTGAAGGATCGTGGGATCGTGGTATACCTCGTATTAGCACTTTATTTCAAAGAGATCGACATA
CTCTAGCGTATGACAGAGGTCACAGAATCCGTAGGGAATTTAAACAGTACTCTCTAGAGAGAAACAGCCC
CTTTTGGTGGACAAACTCCCACCATGACGGTAAATTATGGAATTTAAATGCCTATAGAACTGATGTGATT
CAAGCCCTAGGAGGTATTGAAACAATTTTGGAACACACTTTATTTAAGGGGACTGGTTTTAATTCATGGG
AAGGTTTGTTTTGGGAAAAGGCGTCCGGGTTTGAGGATTCCATGCAATTTAAGAAGCTAACTCATGCTCA
AAGAACTGGTTTAAGCCAAATTCCAAATCGTAGATTTACCTTATGGTGGTCACCAACTATTAACAGAGCA
AATGTCTATGTCGGTTTCTTGGTGCAATTGGATCTGACTGGTATCTTCCTCCATGGTAAAATTCCTACGT
TAAAAATATCTTTAATTCAAATATTCCGTGCTCATTTGTGGCAAAAAATACATGAAAGTATAGTTTTTGA
TATTTGTCAAATTCTCGATGGTGAGCTAGATGTTTTGCAAATTGAATCTGTGACTAAAGAAACAGTGCAT
CCCCGCAAATCGTACAAGATGAATTCATCTGCCGCTGACATAACTATGGAAAGTGTTCATGAATGGGAAG
TTTCAAAACCCTCCCTATTACATGAAACAAATGACTCATTTAAGGGATTGATTACCAACAAAATGTGGTT
TGATGTACAATTGAGATACGGTGATTATGATTCTCATGATATATCTCGTTATGTGAGGGCAAAATTCCTC
GATTATACAACAGATAATGTCAGCATGTATCCCTCCCCAACAGGTGTTATGATCGGTATCGATTTGGCTT
ATAACATGTATGATGCCTATGGTAATTGGTTCAACGGATTAAAACCTTTGATACAAAATAGTATGAGAAC
AATTATGAAAGCTAACCCAGCATTATATGTCCTTCGTGAACGTATTAGAAAAGGTCTTCAAATATATCAA
TCTAGTGTACAGGAACCATTTTTAAACTCCTCAAACTATGCCGAGTTATTCAATAACGACATTAAACTCT
TCGTTGACGACACTAATGTGTATAGAGTTACTGTCCACAAGACTTTTGAAGGGAACGTTGCTACAAAAGC
AATTAATGGTTGCATTTTCACTTTAAATCCAAAGACTGGGCATCTGTTTCTGAAAATTATCCATACCTCT
GTATGGGCCGGTCAAAAACGTTTAAGCCAATTGGCCAAATGGAAAACAGCTGAGGAAGTTAGTGCTCTTG
TGAGATCTTTGCCCAAAGAAGAGCAGCCAAAACAAATTATCGTCACAAGAAAGGCAATGCTTGATCCTTT
AGAGGTTCACATGCTTGACTTTCCTAACATAGCAATCAGGCCAACAAAGCTGCGACTACCATTTTCAGCT
GCAATGTCAATAGATAAACTTTCTGATGTTGTGATGAAAGCTACTGAACCTCAGATGGTTCTGTTTAACA
TTTATGATGATTGGTTAGACCGTATTTCATCGTACACTGCATTTTCTAGACTTACACTACTTTTAAGAGC
TTTAAAGACGAACGAGGAAAGTGCCAAAATGATTCTACTCAGTGACCCCACGATCACTATCAAATCGTAC
CATTTATGGCCTTCATTCACTGATGAACAATGGATCACTATCGAATCTCAAATGAGAGATTTGATTTTGA
CTGAGTACGGCAGAAAATACAATGTCAATATATCTGCCTTAACTCAAACGGAAATTAAAGATATTATATT
GGGTCAAAATATCAAGGCACCATCTGTGAAGAGACAAAAAATGGCTGAATTAGAAGCTGCCAGGTCAGAA
AAGCAGAACGACGAAGAAGCTGCAGGTGCATCAACTGTTATGAAAACTAAAACTATCAATGCGCAAGGTG
AGGAGATAGTTGTAGTAGCTTCCGCTGATTACGAAAGTCAAACGTTTAGT
[735 nt withheld, positions 5091-5825]
TTACAGTTTAGCGAATTGGCGGGGGACGAAGAGTTAGAGGCCGAACAAATCGATGTATTTAGCTGAATAT
ATTCCCCAATAAACTGGAATCTGTTATTTCATAGATATATATGTAAGTATAAGTTTGTATGTATAATATT
CAACGCATTTTTTATGCCCGTCGTAGTTGCTACCTACCACACGATGATGTATTATAATTTCGGAACTACT
TCAAAGCTACGCTTTCCGCACTATGAAAAGCTATAAGTATGTGAAAATTGGTCATTGACTGTGATTCTAT
TTCAAAAAGTAACCAAAGGAGATAGACATCGTTCGGACAGAAAATGGTCCGTTGTCACTCCCATTCCATT
ATGTCCTTCATATAGAAATTGGATATTCTTGTTTTCATTTCGCGCAATAAAGCAATTCCGTGCGGCAGAA
AGAACTTATATATATTTAACTGATCTTACGCTATTTATGGCAAAACTTGTGTTACATTTTTGAAGATAAA
GTTACAATCATTACGGCAGCCTCAAAACAAAATTGGGAGAAAACATACTCAAGTGAGTACTCATTTTGTG
CAAGCAAACACTGACAATTGAAGAGATCCACAGGACGGGTGTGGTCGCCATGATCGCGTAGTCGATAGTG
GCTCCAAGTAGCGAAGCGAGCAGGACTGGGCGGCGGCCAAAGCGGTCGGACAGTGCTCCGAGAACGGGTG
CGCATAGAAATTGCATCAACGCATATAGCGCTAGAGCGGCCGCCACCGCGGTGGAGCTCCAATTCGCCCT
ATAGTGAGTCGTATTACAATTCACTGGCCGTCGTTTTACAACGTCGTGACTGGGAAAACCCTGGCGTTAC
CCAACTTAATCGCCTTGCAGCACATCCCCCTTTCGCCAGCTGGCGTAATAGCGAAGAGGCCCGCACCGAT
CGCCCTTCCCAACAGTTGCGCAGCCTGAATGGCGAATGG
[124 nt withheld, positions 6775-6898]
C
[91 nt withheld, positions 6900-6990]
A
[49 nt withheld, positions 6992-7040]
CCTTTGACGTTGGAGTCCACGTTCTTT
[37 nt withheld, positions 7068-7104]
ACCCTATCTCGGTCTATTCTTTTGATTTATAAGGGATTTTGCCGATTTCGGCCTATTGGTTAAAAAATGA
GCTGATTTAACAAAAATTTAACGCGAATTTTAACAAAATATTAACGCTTACAATTTCCTGATGCGGTATT
TTCTCCTTACGCATCTGTGCGGTATTTCACACCGCATAGATCCGTCGAGTTCAAGAGAAAAAAAAAGAAA
AAGCAAAAAGAAAAAAGGAAAGCGCGCCTCGTTCAGAATGACACGTATAGAATGATGCATTACCTTGTCA
TCTTCAGTATCATACTGTTCGTATACATACTTACTGACATTCATAGGTATACATATATACACATGTATAT
ATATCGTATGCTGCAGCTTTAAATAATCGGTGTCACTACATAAGAACACCTTTGGTGGAGGGAACATCGT
TGGTACCATTGGGCGAGGTGGCTTCTCTTATGGCAACCGCAAGAGCCTTGAACGCACTCTCACTACGGTG
ATGATCATTCTTGCCTCGCAGACAATCAACGTGGAGGGTAATTCTGCTAGCCTCTGCAAAGCTTTCAAGA
AAATGCGGGATCATCTCGCAAGAGAGATCTCCTACTTTCTCCCTTTGCAAACCAAGTTCGACAACTGCGT
ACGGCCTGTTCGAAAGATCTACCACCGCTCTGGAAAGTGCCTCATCCAAAGGCGCAAATCCTGATCCAAA
CCTTTTTACTCCACGCACGGCCCCTAGGGCCTCTTTAAAAGCTTGACCGAGAGCAATCCCGCAGTCTTCA
GTGGTGTGATGGTCGTCTATGTGTAAGTCACCAATGCACTCAACGATTAGCGACCAGCCGGAATGCTTGG
CCAGAGCATGTATCATATGGTCCAGAAACCCTATACCTGTGTGGACGTTAATCACTTGCGATTGTGTGGC
CTGTTCTGCTACTGCTTCTGCCTCTTTTTCTGGGAAGATCGAGTGCTCTATCGCTAGGGGACCACCCTTT
AAAGAGATCGCAATCTGAATCTTGGTTTCATTTGTAATACGCTTTACTAGGGCTTTCTGCTCTGTCATCT
TTGCCTTCGTTTATCTTGCCTGCTCATTTTTTAGTATATTCTTCGAAGAAATCACATTACTTTATATAAT
GTATAATTCATTATGTGATAATGCCAATCGCTAAGAAAAAAAAAGAGTCATCCGCTAGGTGGAAAAAAAA
AAATGAAAATCATTACCGAGGCATAAAAAAATATAGAGTGTACTAGAGGAGGCCAAGAGTAATAGAAAAA
GAAAATTGCGGGAAAGGACTGTGTTATGACTTCCCTGACTAATGCCGTGTTCAAACGATACCTGGCAGTG
ACTCCTAGCGCTCACCAAGCTCTTAAAACGGGAATTTATGGTGCACTCTCAGTACAATCTGCTCTGATGC
CGCATAGTTAAGCCAGCCCCGACACCCGCCAACACCCGCTGACGCGCCCTGACGGGCTTGTCTGCTCCCG
GCATCCGCTTACAGACAAGCTGTGACCGTCTCCGGGAGCTGCATGTGTCAGAGGTTTTCACCGTCATCAC
CGAAACGCGCGAGACGAAAGGGCCTCGTGATACGCCTATTTTTATAGGTTAATGTCATGATAATAATGGT
TTCTTAGACGTCAGGTGGCACTTTTCGGGGAAATGTGCGCGGAACCCCTATTTGTTTATTTTTCTAAATA
CATTCAAATATGTATCCGCTCATGAGACAATAACCCTGATAAATGCTTCAATAATATTGAAAAAGGAAGA
GTATGAGTATTCAACATTTCCGTGTCGCCCTTATTCCCTTTTTTGCGGCATTTTGCCTTCCTGTTTTTGC
TCACCCAGAAACGCTGGTGAAAGTAAAAGATGCTGAAGATCAGTTGGGTGCACGAGTGGGTTACATCGAA
CTGGATCTCAACAGCGGTAAGATCCTTGAGAGTTTTCGCCCCGAAGAACGTTTTCCAATGATGAGCACTT
TTAAAGTTCTGCTATGTGGCGCGGTATTATCCCGTATTGACGCCGGGCAAGAGCAACTCGGTCGCCGCAT
ACACTATTCTCAGAATGACTTGGTTGAGTACTCACCAGTCACAGAAAAGCATCTTACGGATGGCATGACA
GTAAGAGAATTATGCAGTGCTGCCATAACCATGAGTGATAACACTGCGGCCAACTTACTTCTGACAACGA
TCGGAGGACCGAAGGAGCTAACCGCTTTTTTGCACAACATGGGGGATCATGTAACTCGCCTTGATCGTTG
GGAACCGGAGCTGAATGAAGCCATACCAAACGACGAGCGTGACACCACGATGCCTGTAGCAATGGCAACA
ACGTTGCGCAAACTATTAACTGGCGAACTACTTACTCTAGCTTCCCGGCAACAATTAATAGACTGGATGG
AGGCGGATAAAGTTGCAGGACCACTTCTGCGCTCGGCCCTTCCGGCTGGCTGGTTTATTGCTGATAAATC
TGGAGCCGGTGAGCGTGGGTCTCGCGGTATCATTGCAGCACTGGGGCCAGATGGTAAGCCCTCCCGTATC
GTAGTTATCTACACGACGGGGAGTCAGGCAACTATGGATGAACGAAATAGACAGATCGCTGAGATAGGTG
CCTCACTGATTAAGCATTGGTAACTGTCAGACCAAGTTTACTCATATATACTTTAGATTGATTTAAAACT
TCATTTTTAATTTAAAAGGATCTAGGTGAAGATCCTTTTTGATAATCTCATGACCAAAATCCCTTAACGT
GAGTTTTCGTTCCACTGAGCGTCAGACCCCGTAGAAAAGATCAAAGGATCTTCTTGAGATCCTTTTTTTC
TGCGCGTAATCTGCTGCTTGCAAACAAAAAAACCACCGCTACCAGCGGTGGTTTGTTTGCCGGATCAAGA
GCTACCAACTCTTTTTCCGAAGGTAACTGGCTTCAGCAGAGCGCAGATACCAAATACTGTTCTTCTAGTG
TAGCCGTAGTTAGGCCACCACTTCAAGAACTCTGTAGCACCGCCTACATACCTCGCTCTGCTAATCCTGT
TACCAGTGGCTGCTGCCAGTGGCGATAAGTCGTGTCTTACCGGGTTGGACTCAAGACGATAGTTACCGGA
TAAGGCGCAGCGGTCGGGCTGAACGGGGGGTTCGTGCACACAGCCCAGCTTGGAGCGAACGACCTACACC
GAACTGAGATACCTACAGCGTGAGCTATGAGAAAGCGCCACGCTTCCCGAAGGGAGAAAGGCGGACAGGT
ATCCGGTAAGCGGCAGGGTCGGAACAGGAGAGCGCACGAGGGAGCTTCCAGGGGGAAACGCCTGGTATCT
TTATAGTCCTGTCGGGTTTCGCCACCTCTGACTTGAGCGTCGATTTTTGTGATGCTCGTCAGGGGGGCGG
AGCCTATGGAAAAACGCCAGCAACGCGGCCTTTTTACGGTTCCTGGCCTTTTGCTGGCCTTTTGCTCACA
TGTTCTTTCCTGCGTTATCCCCTGATTCTGTGGATAACCGTATTACCGCCTT
